Addgene plasmid #227893: pML374_CLTA-N-term_XTEN80-mEGFP-3xHA_pTMPLT
Purpose: Homology repair template for genome engineering. Organelle endogenous marker expressing GFP and epitope tags for mass spectrometry.
Depositing lab: Manuel Leonetti. Depositing organization: Chan Zuckerberg Biohub. Publication: Global organelle profiling reveals subcellular localization and remodeling at proteome scale. Hein MY, Peng D, Todorova V, McCarthy F, Kim K, Liu C, Savy L, Januel C, Baltazar-Nunez R, Sekhar M, Vaid S, Bax S, Vangipuram M, Burgess J, Njoya L, Wang E, Ivanov IE, Byrum JR, Pradeep S, Gonzalez CG, Aniseia Y, Creery JS, McMorrow AH, Sunshine S, Yeung-Levy S, DeFelice BC, Mehta SB, Itzhak DN, Elias JE, Leonetti MD. Cell. 2024 Dec 26:S0092-8674(24)01344-8. doi: 10.1016/j.cell.2024.11.028. PubMed 39742809.
Backbone
  Vector backbone: pTwist Amp High Copy
  Backbone manufacturer: Twist Biosciences
  Vector type: CRISPR
Growth in bacteria
  Bacterial resistance: Ampicillin, 100 μg/mL
  Growth temperature: 37°C
  Growth strain: DH5alpha
  Copy number: High Copy
Gene/Insert
  Gene/Insert name: CLTA homology arms with mEGFP-3xHA for insertion at N terminus
  Species: H. sapiens (human)
  Cloning method: Golden Gate
Terms and licenses: Academic/Nonprofit Terms; Industry Terms: Not Available to Industry
How to cite: pML374_CLTA-N-term_XTEN80-mEGFP-3xHA_pTMPLT was a gift from Manuel Leonetti (Addgene plasmid # 227893 ; http://n2t.net/addgene:227893 ; RRID:Addgene_227893)
