[The description below was written by a language model from this plasmid's Addgene catalogue record and pLannotate feature annotations shown in this document.]
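Description:
pML374_CLTA-N-term_XTEN80-mEGFP-3xHA_pTMPLT is a donor (homology-directed repair template) plasmid for CRISPR-based knock-in at the human CLTA locus, which encodes clathrin light chain A, a component of the coat of clathrin-coated pits and vesicles. It is built in the pTwist Amp High Copy backbone and was assembled by Golden Gate cloning. In bacteria it is maintained through a high-copy ColE1/pUC-type origin and selected with ampicillin via the β-lactamase gene and its native promoter. The annotation also picks up a short lacZα remnant and an attB1-like site, which appear to be backbone vestiges rather than functional parts of the design.

The payload is a tag cassette flanked by CLTA homology arms, intended for insertion at the N terminus of the endogenous protein. In the annotated sequence, an HA epitope segment (annotated only as a fragment of 3xHA) lies upstream of a complete mEGFP coding sequence, followed after a gap by a stretch matching CLTA coding sequence that presumably belongs to the downstream homology arm. The gap is consistent with the XTEN80 linker named in the construct title, although the feature table does not annotate it, nor does it mark the homology arms themselves. No mammalian promoter is recorded, as expected for a repair template: once integrated, the fusion is expressed from the native CLTA regulatory elements. The plasmid carries no nuclease or guide RNA, which must be supplied separately.

The stated use is to create an endogenously tagged organelle marker, with mEGFP providing fluorescence and the epitope tags serving as handles for mass spectrometry-based analysis, as part of a proteome-scale organelle profiling effort.
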