Features (pLannotate 1.2.2; 8 found; start..end, strand, type, name):
    675..779     -  promoter       AmpR promoter: bla
    866..909     -  CDS            lacZα (fragment): LacZα fragment of β-galactosidase; lacZ fragment
   1778..1804    +  CDS            3xHA (fragment): three tandem HA epitope tags
   1844..2557    +  CDS            mEGFP: mEGFP is a basic (constitutively fluorescent) green fluorescent protein published in 2002, derived from Aequorea victoria. It has moderate acid sensitivity.
   2864..3076    +  CDS            CLTA (fragment): CLCA_HUMAN - Experimental evidence at protein level: Swiss-Prot protein existence level 1. Clathrin is the major protein of the polyhedral coat of coated pits and vesicles. Acts as component of the TACC3/ch- TOG/clathrin complex proposed to contribute to stabilization of kinetochore fibers of the mitotic spindle by acting as inter- microtubule bridge (PubMed:15858577, PubMed:21297582). From Homo sapiens (Human).
   3878..4466    -  rep_origin     ori: high-copy-number ColE1/pMB1/pBR322/pUC origin of replication
   4583..4607    -  protein_bind   attB1: mutant version of attB; recombination site for the Gateway® BP reaction BP Clonase™
   4707..674     -  CDS            AmpR (across the origin): β-lactamase; bla; confers resistance to ampicillin, carbenicillin, and related antibiotics
>Addgene plasmid #227893 | pML374_CLTA-N-term_XTEN80-mEGFP-3xHA_pTMPLT | addgene full sequence | sequence record 452494 | Addgene NGS Result
GCCGGAAGGGCCGAGCGCAGAAGTGGTCCTGCAACTTTATCCGCCTCCATCCAGTCTATTAATTGTTGCC
GGGAAGCTAGAGTAAGTAGTTCGCCAGTTAATAGTTTGCGCAACGTTGTTGCCATTGCTACAGGCATCGT
GGTGTCACGCTCGTCGTTTGGTATGGCTTCATTCAGCTCCGGTTCCCAACGATCAAGGCGAGTTACATGA
TCCCCCATGTTGTGCAAAAAAGCGGTTAGCTCCTTCGGTCCTCCGATCGTTGTCAGAAGTAAGTTGGCCG
CAGTGTTATCACTCATGGTTATGGCAGCACTGCATAATTCTCTTACTGTCATGCCATCCGTAAGATGCTT
TTCTGTGACTGGTGAGTACTCAACCAAGTCATTCTGAGAATAGTGTATGCGGCGACCGAGTTGCTCTTGC
CCGGCGTCAATACGGGATAATACCGCGCCACATAGCAGAACTTTAAAAGTGCTCATCATTGGAAAACGTT
CTTCGGGGCGAAAACTCTCAAGGATCTTACCGCTGTTGAGATCCAGTTCGATGTAACCCACTCGTGCACC
CAACTGATCTTCAGCATCTTTTACTTTCACCAGCGTTTCTGGGTGAGCAAAAACAGGAAGGCAAAATGCC
GCAAAAAAGGGAATAAGGGCGACACGGAAATGTTGAATACTCATACTCTTCCTTTTTCAATATTATTGAA
GCATTTATCAGGGTTATTGTCTCATGAGCGGATACATATTTGAATGTATTTAGAAAAATAAACAAATAGG
GGTTCCGCGCACATTTCCCCGAAAAGTGCCAGATACCTGAAACAAAACCCATCGTACGGCCAAGGAAGTC
TCCAATAACTGTGATCCACCACAAGCGCCAGGGTTTTCCCAGTCACGACGTTGTAAAACGACGGCCAGTC
ATGCATAATCCGCACGCATCTGGAATAAGGAAGTGCCATTCCGCCTGACCTGGAGCTTACTGGTGTCACT
TCAAAAATACTTATGGGCGAGAAAAATCGGAGTGGACTGAATCAATTACAGTAAATCTATGGGCTCTAAG
GGAGCAAATAATCCAGGCTGGCTGAAAGAATTAAATATTTTAAATTTATAAAGCCAGGGACCCTCAAATC
CATAAAAGGATTCAATCTTCTTCTTCTTTTTTTTTAGGATTCAATCTTCTAATAATCCCGGGAGGGGGCG
CAAGAGCAGGATTCTTGTTTCTATTTTACGAATGAGGAAACTGAGGTTCAGAAAGCCTAAGTGGCATGCC
TCTTCAGTAATCGGCCAATCGTCGCTGCCCTAACTTCACCTCACCTCCCAGTGCAGCACTAGAGTCCCCT
CAGGGGTGGCCGTCCCTGGTCAGTCCAGCTCCAGCAGACGGGGTGGGTAGGACGCTCCCTATCAGGCAGC
ACTTCCGCCTCCCGGGGCCCGCGCAGCTCACCTCCCTCACCTCCCGCCCTACCCCAGTCACGAGTTGTTT
TAGGGGGACCGCCCCTCCACTTGCTGATTGGGTAGCTCCTGAACCATTGTTGTCCTCTGATTGGTTGTTC
CCTTTTCGGCTCTGCAACACCGCCTAGACCGACCGGATACACGGGTAGGGCTTCCGCTTTACCCGTCTCC
CTCCTGGCGCTTGTCCTCCTCTCCCAGTCGGCACCACAGCGGTGGCTGCCGGGCGTGGTGTCGGTGGGTC
GGTTGGTTTTTGTCTCACCGTTGGTGTCCGTGCCGTTCAGTTGCCCGCCATGAGTGGTGGTACTTCCGGG
TACCCATACGATGTTCCAGATTACGCTTATCCGTATGACGTCCCGGACTATGCATACCCCTACGATGTAC
CCGATTACGCCGCTGGAGCTGGCGTGAGCAAGGGCGAGGAGCTGTTCACCGGGGTGGTGCCCATCCTGGT
CGAGCTGGACGGCGACGTAAACGGCCACAAGTTCAGCGTGTCCGGCGAGGGCGAGGGCGATGCCACCTAC
GGCAAGCTGACCCTGAAGTTCATCTGCACCACCGGCAAGCTGCCCGTGCCCTGGCCCACCCTCGTGACCA
CCCTGACCTACGGCGTGCAGTGCTTCAGCCGCTACCCCGACCACATGAAGCAGCACGACTTCTTCAAGTC
CGCCATGCCCGAAGGCTACGTCCAGGAGCGCACCATCTTCTTCAAGGACGACGGCAACTACAAGACCCGC
GCCGAGGTGAAGTTCGAGGGCGACACCCTGGTGAACCGCATCGAGCTGAAGGGCATCGACTTCAAGGAGG
ACGGCAACATCCTGGGGCACAAGCTGGAGTACAACTACAACAGCCACAACGTCTATATCATGGCCGACAA
GCAGAAGAACGGCATCAAGGTGAACTTCAAGATCCGCCACAACATCGAGGACGGCAGCGTGCAGCTCGCC
GACCACTACCAGCAGAACACCCCCATCGGCGACGGCCCCGTGCTGCTGCCCGACAACCACTACCTGAGCA
CCCAGTCCAAGCTGAGCAAAGACCCCAACGAGAAGCGCGATCACATGGTCCTGCTGGAGTTCGTGACCGC
CGCCGGGATCACTCTCGGCATGGACGAGCTGTACAAGGGTGGCGGATTGGAAGTTTTGTTTCAAGGTCCA
GGATCTAACGGCAGCGGAGGGCCGAGCTCTGGCGCACCCCCACCAAGTGGAGGGTCACCTGCCGGGTCCC
CAACATCTACTGAAGAAGGCACCAGCGAATCCGCAACGCCCGAGTCAGGCCCTGGTACCTCCACAGAACC
ATCTGAAGGTAGTGCGCCTGGTTCCCCAGCTGGAAGCCCTACTTCCACCGAAGAAGGCACGTCAACCGAA
CCAAGTGAAGGATCTGCCCCTGGGACCAGCACTGAACCATCTGAGGGTGCAGGGAGTGGAAGTGCTGAGC
TGGATCCGTTCGGCGCCCCTGCCGGCGCCCCTGGCGGTCCCGCGCTGGGGAACGGAGTGGCCGGCGCCGG
CGAAGAAGACCCGGCTGCGGCCTTCTTGGCGCAGCAAGAGAGCGAGATTGCGGGCATCGAGAACGACGAG
GCCTTCGCCATCCTGGACGGCGGCGCCCCCGGGCCCCAGCCGCACGGCGAGCCGCCGGGGGGTCCGGGTG
AGAGTGCGGGCGCGTTTGGGGCGAGAGGACTTGTCTGGAAACTCGGTCCACAGTGGGTCCGAGAGCTTCT
GTGTGACTCGTGCTCCTTGCTGAATTAGGAGGTTAGGGAGCAGTGCAAACAGGAAACGTGACCCTGGCCC
GGTCTTTCAGAAACCTAGGCTCGAGAAGCCTGTTCGGTTCTCAGCATGTTTGAGTGCTTCTGGGCGCGGG
CGGAGCGAGAAAGCAAGTGTAGGGTGGCAGGCTCCGGAGCCGGAAGAAGCCCGTTCAATTCAGCAACTTT
TCATTAAGCATTTGCTGTGCCTTTAGTCCGGTCACTGAAGCAACCGCATTGGCGCAGTTTTTCCAGACTT
ATAAGCTTATAAGTCTGAGCCGAGCACAGAACTCGTTATTAGAAAAGGAGGGCGGAAAAAAATAAGAATG
GAAATATCGTTTTTGAGAGATACAAACAAAAGTAGCAATGCAGTTCAGCATTTAAGCACTTAAGGTGTAC
AGAGTGTTGGATTACGAGGAGGAAGGAGGGAGTAGGGAACTCGCGTCAGAAGACCGTCAGTGAAGGCTAG
GTGGAGGCTCAGTGATGATAAGTCTGCGATGGTGGATGCATGTGTCATGGTCATAGCTGTTTCCTGTGTG
AAATTGTTATCCGCTCAGAGGGCACAATCCTATTCCGCGCTATCCGACAATCTCCAAGACATTAGGTGGA
GTTCAGTTCGGCGTATGGCATATGTCGCTGGAAAGAACATGTGAGCAAAAGGCCAGCAAAAGGCCAGGAA
CCGTAAAAAGGCCGCGTTGCTGGCGTTTTTCCATAGGCTCCGCCCCCCTGACGAGCATCACAAAAATCGA
CGCTCAAGTCAGAGGTGGCGAAACCCGACAGGACTATAAAGATACCAGGCGTTTCCCCCTGGAAGCTCCC
TCGTGCGCTCTCCTGTTCCGACCCTGCCGCTTACCGGATACCTGTCCGCCTTTCTCCCTTCGGGAAGCGT
GGCGCTTTCTCATAGCTCACGCTGTAGGTATCTCAGTTCGGTGTAGGTCGTTCGCTCCAAGCTGGGCTGT
GTGCACGAACCCCCCGTTCAGCCCGACCGCTGCGCCTTATCCGGTAACTATCGTCTTGAGTCCAACCCGG
TAAGACACGACTTATCGCCACTGGCAGCAGCCACTGGTAACAGGATTAGCAGAGCGAGGTATGTAGGCGG
TGCTACAGAGTTCTTGAAGTGGTGGCCTAACTACGGCTACACTAGAAGAACAGTATTTGGTATCTGCGCT
CTGCTGAAGCCAGTTACCTTCGGAAAAAGAGTTGGTAGCTCTTGATCCGGCAAACAAACCACCGCTGGTA
GCGGTGGTTTTTTTGTTTGCAAGCAGCAGATTACGCGCAGAAAAAAAGGATCTCAAGAAGATCCTTTGAT
CTTTTCTACGGGGTCTGACGCTCTATTCAACAAAGCCGCCGTCCCGTCAAGTCAGCGTAAATGGGTAGGG
GGCTTCAAATCGTCCTCGTGATACCAATTCGGAGCCTGCTTTTTTGTACAAACTTGTTGATAATGGCAAT
TCAAGGATCTTCACCTAGATCCTTTTAAATTAAAAATGAAGTTTTAAATCAATCTAAAGTATATATGAGT
AAACTTGGTCTGACAGTTACCAATGCTTAATCAGTGAGGCACCTATCTCAGCGATCTGTCTATTTCGTTC
ATCCATAGTTGCCTGACTCCCCGTCGTGTAGATAACTACGATACGGGAGGGCTTACCATCTGGCCCCAGT
GCTGCAATGATACCGCGAGAGCCACGCTCACCGGCTCCAGATTTATCAGCAATAAACCAGCCA
